Addgene plasmid #112682: pQE30-mBFP
Purpose: Expression of NADPH-dependent blue fluorescent protein
Depositing lab: Geun-Joong Kim. Depositing organization: Chonnam National University. Publication: Screening of a highly soluble and oxygen-independent blue fluorescent protein from metagenome. Hwang CS, Choi ES, Han SS, Kim GJ. Biochem Biophys Res Commun. 2012 Mar 23;419(4):676-81. doi: 10.1016/j.bbrc.2012.02.075. Epub 2012 Feb 20. PubMed 22382031.
Backbone
  Vector backbone: pQE30
  Backbone manufacturer: Qiagen
  Backbone size w/o insert (bp): 3461
  Total vector size (bp): 4174
  Vector type: Bacterial Expression
Growth in bacteria
  Bacterial resistance: Ampicillin, 100 μg/mL
  Growth temperature: 37°C
  Growth strain: XL1 Blue
  Growth instructions: This mBFP is highly expressed as functional form without adding IPTG.
  Copy number: Low Copy
Gene/Insert
  Gene/Insert name: His-mBFP (alt name: metagenomic derived blue-fluorescent protein)
  Species: metagenome-derived gene
  Insert size (bp): 786
  GenBank ID: GU460154.1
  Promoter: T5
  Tag / fusion protein: His tag (N terminal on backbone)
  Cloning method: Restriction Enzyme; 5′ cloning site SphI (not destroyed); 3′ cloning site HindIII (not destroyed)
  Sequencing primers: 5′ pQE-F; 3′ pQE-R
Terms and licenses: Academic/Nonprofit Terms; Industry Terms: Not Available to Industry
How to cite: pQE30-mBFP was a gift from Geun-Joong Kim (Addgene plasmid # 112682 ; http://n2t.net/addgene:112682 ; RRID:Addgene_112682)
