[The description below was written by a language model from this plasmid's Addgene catalogue record and pLannotate feature annotations shown in this document.]
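Description:
pQE30-mBFP is a bacterial expression plasmid built on the Qiagen pQE30 backbone for producing a metagenome-derived, NADPH-dependent blue fluorescent protein (mBFP) in E. coli. It is about 4.2 kb in total. The plasmid replicates from a ColE1/pMB1-type origin, with an adjacent bom region and a residual fragment of rop. The catalogue entry lists it as low copy, although the automated annotation labels the origin generically as high-copy. Selection is by ampicillin through the β-lactamase gene and its own promoter.

The insert of roughly 786 bp was cloned between the SphI and HindIII sites, both of which are retained, in frame with the backbone-encoded N-terminal His tag to give His-mBFP for metal-affinity purification. Transcription is driven by the phage T5 promoter, which is read by E. coli RNA polymerase and controlled by lac operator sequences, and it ends at the lambda t0 terminator. Although this arrangement is normally IPTG-inducible, the record notes that mBFP is highly expressed in functional form without inducer.

The annotation tool labels the coding region as E. coli bdcA. This most likely reflects sequence similarity between mBFP and that protein rather than the true identity of the insert, which the record gives as metagenome-derived. Downstream lie a cat coding sequence preceded by only a fragment of its promoter, followed by the rrnB T1 terminator; these are carried over from the pQE30 backbone, and chloramphenicol resistance is not listed as a selection marker.

The associated publication title describes the protein as highly soluble and oxygen-independent, so the plasmid suits production of mBFP as a fluorescent reporter.
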