Features (pLannotate 1.2.2; 13 found; start..end, strand, type, name):
     10..54      +  promoter       T5 promoter: bacteriophage T5 promoter for E. coli RNA polymerase, with embedded lac operator
     62..78      +  protein_bind   lac operator: The lac repressor binds to the lac operator to inhibit transcription in E. coli. This inhibition can be relieved by adding lactose or isopropyl-β-D-thiogalactopyranoside (IPTG). lac repressor encoded by lacI
    127..144     +  CDS            7xHis (fragment): 6xHis affinity tag
    169..897     +  CDS            bdcA: BDCA_ECOLI - Also known as yjgI. Experimental evidence at protein level: Swiss-Prot protein existence level 1. Increases biofilm dispersal. Acts by binding directly to the signaling molecule cyclic-di-GMP, which decreases the intracellular concentration of cyclic-di-GMP and leads to biofilm dispersal. Also controls other biofilm-related phenotypes such as cell motility, cell size, cell aggregation and production of extracellular DNA and extracellular polysaccharides (EPS). Does not act as a phosphodiesterase. From Escherichia coli (strain K12).
    922..1016    +  terminator     lambda t0 terminator: transcription terminator from phage lambda
   1031..1059    +  promoter       cat promoter (fragment): promoter of the E. coli cat gene encoding chloramphenicol acetyltransferase
   1060..1716    +  CDS            cat: CAT_ECOLX - Experimental evidence at protein level: Swiss-Prot protein existence level 1. This enzyme is an effector of chloramphenicol resistance in bacteria. From Escherichia coli. This protein is used as a marker in many commonly used cloning vectors, such as pACYC184.
   1784..1870    +  terminator     rrnB T1 terminator: Escherichia coli rrnB; transcription terminator T1 from the E. coli rrnB gene
   1882..1923    +  CDS            rop (fragment): Rop protein, which maintains plasmids at low copy number; rop
   2025..2165    +  misc_feature   bom: basis of mobility region from pBR322
   2351..2939    -  rep_origin     ori: high-copy-number ColE1/pMB1/pBR322/pUC origin of replication
   3110..3970    -  CDS            AmpR: β-lactamase; bla; confers resistance to ampicillin, carbenicillin, and related antibiotics
   3971..4075    -  promoter       AmpR promoter: bla
>Addgene plasmid #112682 | pQE30-mBFP | addgene full sequence | sequence record 244985 | Addgene NGS Result
CTCGAGAAATCATAAAAAATTTATTTGCTTTGTGAGCGGATAACAATTATAATAGATTCAATTGTGAGCG
GATAACAATTTCACACAGAATTCATTAAAGAGGAGAAATTAACTATGAGAGGATCGCATCACCATCACCA
TCACGGATCCGCATGCCAGAATCTGAACGGCAAAGTGGCTTTCGTGACCGGCGGCAGCCGCGGCATCGGC
GCGGCGATCGTCCGCCGCTTGGCGGCGGACGGCGCCGACATCGCGTTCACCTATGTCAGCGCCTCGTCGA
AAAACGTGGCCACCGCCCTGGTGCAAGAACTCGAGGCCAAGGGCCGCCGCGCTCGCGCCATCCAGGCGGA
CTCGGCGGATCCGGCCCAGGTGCGGCAGGCGGTCGAGCAGGCCATCGTGCAACTGGGGCCGGTGGACGTG
CTGGTGAACAACGCCGGCATCTTCCTGGCCGGCCCCTTGGGCGAGGTGACGCTGGACGACTACGAACGCA
CGATGAACATCAATGTGCGCGCGCCTTTCGTGGCCATCCAGGCCGCGCAGGCCTCGATGCCGGACGGCGG
CCGCATCATCAACATCGGCAGCTGCCTGGCGGAACGCGCCGGCCGAGCCGGGGTAACGCTGTATGCCGCC
AGCAAGTCGGCGCTGCTGGGCATGACGCGCGGCCTGGCGCGCGACCTGGGCGCGCGCGGCATCACCGCCA
ACGTCGTGCACCCGGGCCCGATCGACACCGACATGAATCCCGCAGATGGCGAACGCTCGGGCGAACTGGT
GGCCGTGCTGTCCTTGCCTCATTACGGCGAGGTGCGCGACATCGCCGGCATGGTGGCTTTCCTGGCCGGG
CCGGATGGGCGCTACGTGACCGGTGCGAGTCTGGCGGTGGACGGCGGCTTCGCCGCTTGAAAGCTTAATT
AGCTGAGCTTGGACTCCTGTTGATAGATCCAGTAATGACCTCAGAACTCCATCTGGATTTGTTCAGAACG
CTCGGTTGCCGCCGGGCGTTTTTTATTGGTGAGAATCCAAGCTAGCTTGGCGAGATTTTCAGGAGCTAAG
GAAGCTAAAATGGAGAAAAAAATCACTGGATATACCACCGTTGATATATCCCAATGGCATCGTAAAGAAC
ATTTTGAGGCATTTCAGTCAGTTGCTCAATGTACCTATAACCAGACCGTTCAGCTGGATATTACGGCCTT
TTTAAAGACCGTAAAGAAAAATAAGCACAAGTTTTATCCGGCCTTTATTCACATTCTTGCCCGCCTGATG
AATGCTCATCCGGAATTTCGTATGGCAATGAAAGACGGTGAGCTGGTGATATGGGATAGTGTTCACCCTT
GTTACACCGTTTTCCATGAGCAAACTGAAACGTTTTCATCGCTCTGGAGTGAATACCACGACGATTTCCG
GCAGTTTCTACACATATATTCGCAAGATGTGGCGTGTTACGGTGAAAACCTGGCCTATTTCCCTAAAGGG
TTTATTGAGAATATGTTTTTCGTCTCAGCCAATCCCTGGGTGAGTTTCACCAGTTTTGATTTAAACGTGG
CCAATATGGACAACTTCTTCGCCCCCGTTTTCACCATGGGCAAATATTATACGCAAGGCGACAAGGTGCT
GATGCCGCTGGCGATTCAGGTTCATCATGCCGTTTGTGATGGCTTCCATGTCGGCAGAATGCTTAATGAA
TTACAACAGTACTGCGATGAGTGGCAGGGCGGGGCGTAATTTTTTTAAGGCAGTTATTGGTGCCCTTAAA
CGCCTGGGGTAATGACTCTCTAGCTTGAGGCATCAAATAAAACGAAAGGCTCAGTCGAAAGACTGGGCCT
TTCGTTTTATCTGTTGTTTGTCGGTGAACGCTCTCCTGAGTAGGACAAATCCGCCCTCTAGAGCTGCCTC
GCGCGTTTCGGTGATGACGGTGAAAACCTCTGACACATGCAGCTCCCGGAGACGGTCACAGCTTGTCTGT
AAGCGGATGCCGGGAGCAGACAAGCCCGTCAGGGCGCGTCAGCGGGTGTTGGCGGGTGTCGGGGCGCAGC
CATGACCCAGTCACGTAGCGATAGCGGAGTGTATACTGGCTTAACTATGCGGCATCAGAGCAGATTGTAC
TGAGAGTGCACCATATGCGGTGTGAAATACCGCACAGATGCGTAAGGAGAAAATACCGCATCAGGCGCTC
TTCCGCTTCCTCGCTCACTGACTCGCTGCGCTCGGTCGTTCGGCTGCGGCGAGCGGTATCAGCTCACTCA
AAGGCGGTAATACGGTTATCCACAGAATCAGGGGATAACGCAGGAAAGAACATGTGAGCAAAAGGCCAGC
AAAAGGCCAGGAACCGTAAAAAGGCCGCGTTGCTGGCGTTTTTCCATAGGCTCCGCCCCCCTGACGAGCA
TCACAAAAATCGACGCTCAAGTCAGAGGTGGCGAAACCCGACAGGACTATAAAGATACCAGGCGTTTCCC
CCTGGAAGCTCCCTCGTGCGCTCTCCTGTTCCGACCCTGCCGCTTACCGGATACCTGTCCGCCTTTCTCC
CTTCGGGAAGCGTGGCGCTTTCTCATAGCTCACGCTGTAGGTATCTCAGTTCGGTGTAGGTCGTTCGCTC
CAAGCTGGGCTGTGTGCACGAACCCCCCGTTCAGCCCGACCGCTGCGCCTTATCCGGTAACTATCGTCTT
GAGTCCAACCCGGTAAGACACGACTTATCGCCACTGGCAGCAGCCACTGGTAACAGGATTAGCAGAGCGA
GGTATGTAGGCGGTGCTACAGAGTTCTTGAAGTGGTGGCCTAACTACGGCTACACTAGAAGGACAGTATT
TGGTATCTGCGCTCTGCTGAAGCCAGTTACCTTCGGAAAAAGAGTTGGTAGCTCTTGATCCGGCAAACAA
ACCACCGCTGGTAGCGGTGGTTTTTTTGTTTGCAAGCAGCAGATTACGCGCAGAAAAAAAGGATCTCAAG
AAGATCCTTTGATCTTTTCTACGGGGTCTGACGCTCAGTGGAACGAAAACTCACGTTAAGGGATTTTGGT
CATGAGATTATCAAAAAGGATCTTCACCTAGATCCTTTTAAATTAAAAATGAAGTTTTAAATCAATCTAA
AGTATATATGAGTAAACTTGGTCTGACAGTTACCAATGCTTAATCAGTGAGGCACCTATCTCAGCGATCT
GTCTATTTCGTTCATCCATAGTTGCCTGACTCCCCGTCGTGTAGATAACTACGATACGGGAGGGCTTACC
ATCTGGCCCCAGTGCTGCAATGATACCGCGAGACCCACGCTCACCGGCTCCAGATTTATCAGCAATAAAC
CAGCCAGCCGGAAGGGCCGAGCGCAGAAGTGGTCCTGCAACTTTATCCGCCTCCATCCAGTCTATTAATT
GTTGCCGGGAAGCTAGAGTAAGTAGTTCGCCAGTTAATAGTTTGCGCAACGTTGTTGCCATTGCTACAGG
CATCGTGGTGTCACGCTCGTCGTTTGGTATGGCTTCATTCAGCTCCGGTTCCCAACGATCAAGGCGAGTT
ACATGATCCCCCATGTTGTGCAAAAAAGCGGTTAGCTCCTTCGGTCCTCCGATCGTTGTCAGAAGTAAGT
TGGCCGCAGTGTTATCACTCATGGTTATGGCAGCACTGCATAATTCTCTTACTGTCATGCCATCCGTAAG
ATGCTTTTCTGTGACTGGTGAGTACTCAACCAAGTCATTCTGAGAATAGTGTATGCGGCGACCGAGTTGC
TCTTGCCCGGCGTCAATACGGGATAATACCGCGCCACATAGCAGAACTTTAAAAGTGCTCATCATTGGAA
AACGTTCTTCGGGGCGAAAACTCTCAAGGATCTTACCGCTGTTGAGATCCAGTTCGATGTAACCCACTCG
TGCACCCAACTGATCTTCAGCATCTTTTACTTTCACCAGCGTTTCTGGGTGAGCAAAAACAGGAAGGCAA
AATGCCGCAAAAAAGGGAATAAGGGCGACACGGAAATGTTGAATACTCATACTCTTCCTTTTTCAATATT
ATTGAAGCATTTATCAGGGTTATTGTCTCATGAGCGGATACATATTTGAATGTATTTAGAAAAATAAACA
AATAGGGGTTCCGCGCACATTTCCCCGAAAAGTGCCACCTGACGTCTAAGAAACCATTATTATCATGACA
TTAACCTATAAAAATAGGCGTATCACGAGGCCCTTTCGTCTTCAC
